>Addgene plasmid #105817 | pPKm-293 | addgene full sequence | sequence record 204869 | Addgene NGS Result
CGATGTACGGGCCAGATATACGCGTTGACATTGATTATTGACTAGTTATTAATAGTAATCAATTACGGGG
TCATTAGTTCATAGCCCATATATGGAGTTCCGCGTTACATAACTTACGGTAAATGGCCCGCCTGGCTGAC
CGCCCAACGACCCCCGCCCATTGACGTCAATAATGACGTATGTTCCCATAGTAACGCCAATAGGGACTTT
CCATTGACGTCAATGGGTGGAGTATTTACGGTAAACTGCCCACTTGGCAGTACATCAAGTGTATCATATG
CCAAGTACGCCCCCTATTGACGTCAATGACGGTAAATGGCCCGCCTGGCATTATGCCCAGTACATGACCT
TATGGGACTTTCCTACTTGGCAGTACATCTACGTATTAGTCATCGCTATTACCATGGTGATGCGGTTTTG
GCAGTACATCAATGGGCGTGGATAGCGGTTTGACTCACGGGGATTTCCAAGTCTCCACCCCATTGACGTC
AATGGGAGTTTGTTTTGGCACCAAAATCAACGGGACTTTCCAAAATGTCGTAACAACTCCGCCCCATTGA
CGCAAATGGGCGGTAGGCGTGTACGGTGGGAGGTCTATATAAGCAGAGCTCTCTGGCTAACTAGAGAACC
CACTGCTTACTGGCTTATCGAAATTAATACGACTCACTATAGGGAGACCCAAGCTTGGTACCATGCCTAA
GAAAAAGAGAAAGGTGGGCATGTCAAGATTAGATAAAAGTAAAGTGATTAACAGCGCATTAGAGCTGCTT
AATGAGGTCGGAATCGAAGGTTTAACAACCCGTAAACTCGCCCAGAAGCTAGGTGTAGAGCAGCCTACAT
TGTATTGGCATGTAAAAAATAAGCGGGCTTTGCTCGACGCCTTAGCCATTGAGATGTTAGATAGGCACCA
TACTCACTTTTGCCCTTTAGAAGGGGAAAGCTGGCAAGATTTTTTACGTAATAACGCTAAAAGTTTTAGA
TGTGCTTTACTAAGTCATCGGGATGGAGCAAAAGTACATTTAGGTACACGGCCTACAGAAAAACAGTATG
AAACTCTCGAAAATCAATTAGCCTTTTTATGCCAACAAGGTTTTTCACTAGAGAATGCATTATATGCACT
CAGCGCTGTGGGGCATTTTACTTTAGGTTGCGTATTGGAAGATCAAGAGCATCAAGTCGCTAAAGAAGAA
AGGGAAACACCTACTACTGATAGTATGCCGCCATTATTACGACAAGCTATCGAATTATTTGATCACCAAG
GTGCAGAGCCAGCCTTCTTATTCGGCCTTGAATTGATCATCTGCGGATTAGAAAAACAACTTAAATGTGA
AAGTGGGTCCGGATCCATGGGATCTCCTAGGTTTGATACTGACCTGTTCGATACCGACTTGTTTGATACT
GACCTTTTTGATACTGACCTGTTCGATACCGACTTGTTTGATACTGACCTTTTTGATACTGACCTGTTCG
ATACCGACTTGTTTGATACTGACCTTTTTGATACTGACCTGTTCGATACCGACTTGATCGAGGGAAGGGG
TGGCGAATTAATTCATGCCTAAGAAAAAGAGAAAGGTGGGCGGAGGCGCTAGTAGAGGGCCCTATTCTAT
AGTGTCACCTAAATGCTAGAGCTCGCTGATCAGCCTCGACTGTGCCTTCTAGTTGCCAGCCATCTGTTGT
TTGCCCCTCCCCCGTGCCTTCCTTGACCCTGGAAGGTGCCACTCCCACTGTCCTTTCCTAATAAAATGAG
GAAATTGCATCGCATTGTCTGAGTAGGTGTCATTCTATTCTGGGGGGTGGGGTGGGGCAGGACAGCAAGG
GGGAGGATTGGGAAGACAATAGCAGGCATGCTGGGGATGCGGTGGGCTCTATGGCTTCTGAGGCGGAAAG
AACCAGCTGGGGCTCTAGGGGGTATCCCC
[124 nt withheld, positions 1920-2043]
C
[91 nt withheld, positions 2045-2135]
A
[49 nt withheld, positions 2137-2185]
CCTTTGACGTTGGAGTCCACGTTCTTT
[37 nt withheld, positions 2213-2249]
ACCCTATCTCGGTCTATTCTTTTGATTTATAAGGGATTTTGCCGATTTCGGCCTATTGGTTAAAAAATGA
GCTGATTTAACAAAAATTTAACGCGAATTAATTCTGTGGAATGTGTGTCAGTTAGGGTGTGGAAAGTCCC
CAGGCTCCCCAGCAGGCAGAAGTATGCAAAGCATGCATCTCAATTAGTCAGCAACCAGGTGTGGAAAGTC
CCCAGGCTCCCCAGCAGGCAGAAGTATGCAAAGCATGCATCTCAATTAGTCAGCAACCATAGTCCCGCCC
CTAACTCCGCCCATCCCGCCCCTAACTCCGCCCAGTTCCGCCCATTCTCCGCCCCATGGCTGACTAATTT
TTTTTATTTATGCAGAGGCCGAGGCCGCCTCTGCCTCTGAGCTATTCCAGAAGTAGTGAGGAGGCTTTTT
TGGAGGCCTAGGCTTTTGCAAAAAGCTCCCGGGAGCTTGTATATCCATTTTCGGATCTGATCAAGAGACA
GGATGAGGATCGTTTCGCATGATTGAACAAGATGGATTGCACGCAGGTTCTCCGGCCGCTTGGGTGGAGA
GGCTATTCGGCTATGACTGGGCACAACAGACAATCGGCTGCTCTGATGCCGCCGTGTTCCGGCTGTCAGC
GCAGGGGCGCCCGGTTCTTTTTGTCAAGACCGACCTGTCCGGTGCCCTGAATGAACTGCAGGACGAGGCA
GCGCGGCTATCGTGGCTGGCCACGACGGGCGTTCCTTGCGCAGCTGTGCTCGACGTTGTCACTGAAGCGG
GAAGGGACTGGCTGCTATTGGGCGAAGTGCCGGGGCAGGATCTCCTGTCATCTCACCTTGCTCCTGCCGA
GAAAGTATCCATCATGGCTGATGCAATGCGGCGGCTGCATACGCTTGATCCGGCTACCTGCCCATTCGAC
CACCAAGCGAAACATCGCATCGAGCGAGCACGTACTCGGATGGAAGCCGGTCTTGTCGATCAGGATGATC
TGGACGAAGAGCATCAGGGGCTCGCGCCAGCCGAACTGTTCGCCAGGCTCAAGGCGCGCATGCCCGACGG
CGAGGATCTCGTCGTGACCCATGGCGATGCCTGCTTGCCGAATATCATGGTGGAAAATGGCCGCTTTTCT
GGATTCATCGACTGTGGCCGGCTGGGTGTGGCGGACCGCTATCAGGACATAGCGTTGGCTACCCGTGATA
TTGCTGAAGAGCTTGGCGGCGAATGGGCTGACCGCTTCCTCGTGCTTTACGGTATCGCCGCTCCCGATTC
GCAGCGCATCGCCTTCTATCGCCTTCTTGACGAGTTCTTCTGAGCGGGACTCTGGGGTTCGAAATGACCG
ACCAAGCGACGCCCAACCTGCCATCACGAGATTTCGATTCCACCGCCGCCTTCTATGAAAGGTTGGGCTT
CGGAATCGTTTTCCGGGACGCCGGCTGGATGATCCTCCAGCGCGGGGATCTCATGCTGGAGTTCTTCGCC
CACCCCAACTTGTTTATTGCAGCTTATAATGGTTACAAATAAAGCAATAGCATCACAAATTTCACAAATA
AAGCATTTTTTTCACTGCATTCTAGTTGTGGTTTGTCCAAACTCATCAATGTATCTTATCATGTCTGTAT
ACCGTCGACCTCTAGCTAGAGCTTGGCGTAATCATGGTCATAGCTGTTTCCTGTGTGAAATTGTTATCCG
CTCACAATTCCACACAACATACGAGCCGGAAGCATAAAGTGTAAAGCCTGGGGTGCCTAATGAGTGAGCT
AACTCACATTAATTGCGTTGCGCTCACTGCCCGCTTTCCAGTCGGGAAACCTGTCGTGCCAGCTGCATTA
ATGAATCGGCCAACGCGCGGGGAGAGGCGGTTTGCGTATTGGGCGCTCTTCCGCTTCCTCGCTCACTGAC
TCGCTGCGCTCGGTCGTTCGGCTGCGGCGAGCGGTATCAGCTCACTCAAAGGCGGTAATACGGTTATCCA
CAGAATCAGGGGATAACGCAGGAAAGAACATGTGAGCAAAAGGCCAGCAAAAGGCCAGGAACCGTAAAAA
GGCCGCGTTGCTGGCGTTTTTCCATAGGCTCCGCCCCCCTGACGAGCATCACAAAAATCGACGCTCAAGT
CAGAGGTGGCGAAACCCGACAGGACTATAAAGATACCAGGCGTTTCCCCCTGGAAGCTCCCTCGTGCGCT
CTCCTGTTCCGACCCTGCCGCTTACCGGATACCTGTCCGCCTTTCTCCCTTCGGGAAGCGTGGCGCTTTC
TCATAGCTCACGCTGTAGGTATCTCAGTTCGGTGTAGGTCGTTCGCTCCAAGCTGGGCTGTGTGCACGAA
CCCCCCGTTCAGCCCGACCGCTGCGCCTTATCCGGTAACTATCGTCTTGAGTCCAACCCGGTAAGACACG
ACTTATCGCCACTGGCAGCAGCCACTGGTAACAGGATTAGCAGAGCGAGGTATGTAGGCGGTGCTACAGA
GTTCTTGAAGTGGTGGCCTAACTACGGCTACACTAGAAGAACAGTATTTGGTATCTGCGCTCTGCTGAAG
CCAGTTACCTTCGGAAAAAGAGTTGGTAGCTCTTGATCCGGCAAACAAACCACCGCTGGTAGCGGTGGTT
TTTTTGTTTGCAAGCAGCAGATTACGCGCAGAAAAAAAGGATCTCAAGAAGATCCTTTGATCTTTTCTAC
GGGGTCTGACGCTCAGTGGAACGAAAACTCACGTTAAGGGATTTTGGTCATGAGATTATCAAAAAGGATC
TTCACCTAGATCCTTTTAAATTAAAAATGAAGTTTTAAATCAATCTAAAGTATATATGAGTAAACTTGGT
CTGACAGTTACCAATGCTTAATCAGTGAGGCACCTATCTCAGCGATCTGTCTATTTCGTTCATCCATAGT
TGCCTGACTCCCCGTCGTGTAGATAACTACGATACGGGAGGGCTTACCATCTGGCCCCAGTGCTGCAATG
ATACCGCGAGACCCACGCTCACCGGCTCCAGATTTATCAGCAATAAACCAGCCAGCCGGAAGGGCCGAGC
GCAGAAGTGGTCCTGCAACTTTATCCGCCTCCATCCAGTCTATTAATTGTTGCCGGGAAGCTAGAGTAAG
TAGTTCGCCAGTTAATAGTTTGCGCAACGTTGTTGCCATTGCTACAGGCATCGTGGTGTCACGCTCGTCG
TTTGGTATGGCTTCATTCAGCTCCGGTTCCCAACGATCAAGGCGAGTTACATGATCCCCCATGTTGTGCA
AAAAAGCGGTTAGCTCCTTCGGTCCTCCGATCGTTGTCAGAAGTAAGTTGGCCGCAGTGTTATCACTCAT
GGTTATGGCAGCACTGCATAATTCTCTTACTGTCATGCCATCCGTAAGATGCTTTTCTGTGACTGGTGAG
TACTCAACCAAGTCATTCTGAGAATAGTGTATGCGGCGACCGAGTTGCTCTTGCCCGGCGTCAATACGGG
ATAATACCGCGCCACATAGCAGAACTTTAAAAGTGCTCATCATTGGAAAACGTTCTTCGGGGCGAAAACT
CTCAAGGATCTTACCGCTGTTGAGATCCAGTTCGATGTAACCCACTCGTGCACCCAACTGATCTTCAGCA
TCTTTTACTTTCACCAGCGTTTCTGGGTGAGCAAAAACAGGAAGGCAAAATGCCGCAAAAAAGGGAATAA
GGGCGACACGGAAATGTTGAATACTCATACTCTTCCTTTTTCAATATTATTGAAGCATTTATCAGGGTTA
TTGTCTCATGAGCGGATACATATTTGAATGTATTTAGAAAAATAAACAAATAGGGGTTCCGCGCACATTT
CCCCGAAAAGTGCCACCTGACGTCGACGGATCGGGAGATCTCCCGATCCCCTATGGTGCACTCTCAGTAC
AATCTGCTCTGATGCCGCATAGTTAAGCCAGTATCTGCTCCCTGCTTGTGTGTTGGAGGTCGCTGAGTAG
TGCGCGAGCAAAATTTAAGCTACAACAAGGCAAGGCTTGACCGACAATTGCATGAAGAATCTGCTTAGGG
TTAGGCGTTTTGCGCTGCTTCG
Features (pLannotate 1.2.2; 21 found; start..end, strand, type, name):
     27..406     +  enhancer       CMV enhancer: human cytomegalovirus immediate early enhancer
    407..610     +  promoter       CMV promoter: human cytomegalovirus (CMV) immediate early promoter
    606..639     +  LTR            5' LTR (truncated) (fragment): truncated 5' long terminal repeat (LTR) from HIV-1
    655..673     +  promoter       T7 promoter: promoter for bacteriophage T7 RNA polymerase
    720..1340    +  CDS            tetR: TETR2_ECOLX - Experimental evidence at protein level: Swiss-Prot protein existence level 1. TetR is the repressor of the tetracycline resistance element; its N-terminal region forms a helix-turn-helix structure and binds DNA. Binding of tetracycline to TetR reduces the repressor affinity for the tetracycline resistance gene (tetA) promoter operator sites. From Escherichia coli.
   1606..1624    -  promoter       SP6 promoter: promoter for bacteriophage SP6 RNA polymerase
   1650..1874    +  polyA_signal   bGH poly(A) signal: bovine growth hormone polyadenylation signal
   1878..1899    +  promoter       SV40 promoter (fragment): SV40 enhancer and early promoter
   1920..2348    +  rep_origin     f1 ori (sequence partly withheld): f1 bacteriophage origin of replication; arrow indicates direction of (+) strand synthesis
   2362..2691    +  promoter       SV40 promoter: SV40 enhancer and early promoter
   2758..3549    +  CDS            neo: KKA2_KLEPN - Also known as kan, nptII. Experimental evidence at protein level: Swiss-Prot protein existence level 1. Resistance to kanamycin, neomycin, paromomycin, ribostamycin, butirosin and gentamicin B. From Klebsiella pneumoniae.
   3573..3731    +  CDS            ble (fragment): BLE_KLEPN - Experimental evidence at protein level: Swiss-Prot protein existence level 1. Binding protein with a strong affinity to the bleomycin family of antibiotics. Binds to CL990; an antimitotic-antibiotic compound. From Klebsiella pneumoniae.
   3726..3847    +  polyA_signal   SV40 poly(A) signal: SV40 polyadenylation signal
   3920..3936    -  protein_bind   lac operator: The lac repressor binds to the lac operator to inhibit transcription in E. coli. This inhibition can be relieved by adding lactose or isopropyl-β-D-thiogalactopyranoside (IPTG). lac repressor encoded by lacI
   3944..3974    -  promoter       lac promoter: promoter for the E. coli lac operon
   3989..4010    -  protein_bind   CAP binding site: CAP binding activates transcription in the presence of cAMP. E. coli catabolite activator protein
   4023..4115    -  CDS            lacI (fragment): lac repressor; lacI; The lac repressor binds to the lac operator to inhibit transcription in E. coli. This inhibition can be relieved by adding lactose or isopropyl-β-D-thiogalactopyranoside (IPTG).
   4298..4886    -  rep_origin     ori: high-copy-number ColE1/pMB1/pBR322/pUC origin of replication
   5057..5917    -  CDS            AmpR: β-lactamase; bla; confers resistance to ampicillin, carbenicillin, and related antibiotics
   5918..6022    -  promoter       AmpR promoter: bla
   6081..6133    -  misc_feature   bom (fragment): basis of mobility region from pBR322
