[The description below was written by a language model from this plasmid's Addgene catalogue record and pLannotate feature annotations shown in this document.]
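Description:
pPKm-293 is a mammalian expression plasmid built on the pcDNA3 backbone that produces a fusion of the tetracycline repressor DNA-binding domain (TET DBD) with an activation domain the record calls MTAD. The fusion is transcribed from the human cytomegalovirus immediate-early enhancer and promoter and terminated by the bovine growth hormone polyadenylation signal. T7 and SP6 phage promoters flank the insert, as is usual for pcDNA3-type polylinkers. The feature table annotates the TetR coding region. It leaves roughly 260 nt between the end of TetR and the SP6 promoter unannotated, and this is presumably where the MTAD portion lies. The record does not define MTAD or describe its origin, and the cloning sites used are listed as unknown. The short hits labelled as a truncated HIV-1 LTR, a ble fragment and a lacI fragment appear to be minor annotation matches in backbone sequence rather than functional elements.

In bacteria the plasmid replicates from a high-copy ColE1/pUC-type origin and is selected with ampicillin through the β-lactamase gene. An f1 origin is also present and would allow single-stranded DNA production. For mammalian cells, an SV40 early promoter drives a neomycin phosphotransferase gene followed by the SV40 poly(A) signal, which permits G418 selection of stable transfectants.

A direct TetR–activation domain fusion should act as a constitutive transactivator at tet operator-containing reporter promoters. The associated publication concerns genetically encoded PhyB optogenetics, so a role as a control or reference for light-inducible, split transcription-factor systems is plausible. The record itself states only that the plasmid expresses the fusion.
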