Addgene plasmid #105817: pPKm-293
Purpose: pcDNA - TET DBD - MTAD. Expresses TET DNA binding domain fused to MTAD
Depositing lab: Todd Coleman. Depositing organization: University of California, San Diego (UCSD). Publication: Biosynthesis of Orthogonal Molecules Using Ferredoxin and Ferredoxin-NADP(+) Reductase Systems Enables Genetically Encoded PhyB Optogenetics. Kyriakakis P, Catanho M, Hoffner N, Thavarajah W, Hu VJ, Chao SS, Hsu A, Pham V, Naghavian L, Dozier LE, Patrick GN, Coleman TP. ACS Synth Biol. 2018 Feb 16;7(2):706-717. doi: 10.1021/acssynbio.7b00413. Epub 2018 Jan 24. PubMed 29301067.
Backbone
  Vector backbone: pcDNA3
  Vector type: Mammalian Expression
Growth in bacteria
  Bacterial resistance: Ampicillin, 100 μg/mL
  Growth temperature: 37°C
  Growth strain: NEB Stable
  Copy number: High Copy
Gene/Insert
  Gene/Insert name: TET DBD and MTAD
  Promoter: CMV
  Cloning method: Restriction Enzyme; 5′ cloning site unknown (unknown if destroyed); 3′ cloning site unknown (unknown if destroyed)
Terms and licenses: Academic/Nonprofit Terms; Industry Terms: Not Available to Industry
How to cite: pPKm-293 was a gift from Todd Coleman (Addgene plasmid # 105817 ; http://n2t.net/addgene:105817 ; RRID:Addgene_105817)
